Addgene plasmid #79409: pcDNA3/hArf1(WT)-HA
Purpose: Expresses C-terminally HA-tagged Arf1(WT) in mammalian cells
Depositing lab: Kazuhisa Nakayama. Depositing organization: Kyoto University, Graduate School of Pharmaceutical Sciences. Publication: ARF1 and ARF3 are required for the integrity of recycling endosomes and the recycling pathway. Kondo Y, Hanai A, Nakai W, Katoh Y, Nakayama K, Shin HW. Cell Struct Funct. 2012;37(2):141-54. Epub 2012 Sep 5. DN/JST.JSTAGE/csf/12015 PubMed 22971977.
Backbone
  Vector backbone: pcDNA3
  Backbone manufacturer: Invitrogen
  Vector type: Mammalian Expression
  Selectable markers: Neomycin (select with G418)
Growth in bacteria
  Bacterial resistance: Ampicillin, 100 μg/mL
  Growth temperature: 37°C
  Growth strain: DH5alpha
  Copy number: Unknown
Gene/Insert
  Gene/Insert name: Arf1
  Species: H. sapiens (human)
  Entrez Gene: ARF1 (a.k.a. PVNH8)
  Tag / fusion protein: HA (C terminal on backbone)
Terms and licenses: Academic/Nonprofit Terms; Industry Terms: Not Available to Industry
How to cite: pcDNA3/hArf1(WT)-HA was a gift from Kazuhisa Nakayama (Addgene plasmid # 79409 ; http://n2t.net/addgene:79409 ; RRID:Addgene_79409)
