[The description below was written by a language model from this plasmid's Addgene catalogue record and pLannotate feature annotations shown in this document.]
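Description:
pcDNA3/hArf1(WT)-HA is a mammalian expression plasmid of about 6 kb, built on the Invitrogen pcDNA3 backbone, that expresses wild-type human ARF1 with a C-terminal HA epitope tag. It is propagated in E. coli through a high-copy ColE1/pUC-type origin and selected with ampicillin via the β-lactamase gene. An f1 origin is also present, which permits single-stranded DNA production. For selection in mammalian cells, a separate cassette places the neomycin phosphotransferase gene under the SV40 enhancer/early promoter and ends it with an SV40 polyadenylation signal, so stable transfectants can be selected with G418.

The ARF1 coding sequence is driven by the human cytomegalovirus immediate-early enhancer and promoter and is followed by the bovine growth hormone polyadenylation signal. T7 and SP6 phage promoters flank the insert, as is standard for pcDNA3, and can be used for in vitro transcription or sequencing. The automated annotation matches the insert to the bovine ARF1 protein entry, which presumably reflects the high conservation of this protein, since the catalogue record gives the species as human. The HA tag is not annotated as a separate feature, but the record places it at the C terminus, supplied by the backbone. Several short fragment hits (ble, lacI, HIV-1 LTR, bom) appear to be backbone remnants or annotation artefacts rather than functional elements.

ARF1 is a small GTP-binding protein that regulates coat protein recruitment and vesicle budding at Golgi membranes. The associated publication concerns the roles of ARF1 and ARF3 in recycling endosome integrity and the recycling pathway. The HA tag allows the expressed protein to be detected or immunoprecipitated with anti-HA antibodies.
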