Features (pLannotate 1.2.2; 22 found; start..end, strand, type, name):
    232..561     +  promoter       SV40 promoter: SV40 enhancer and early promoter
    628..1419    +  CDS            neo: KKA2_KLEPN - Also known as kan, nptII. Experimental evidence at protein level: Swiss-Prot protein existence level 1. Resistance to kanamycin, neomycin, paromomycin, ribostamycin, butirosin and gentamicin B. From Klebsiella pneumoniae.
   1443..1601    +  CDS            ble (fragment): BLE_KLEPN - Experimental evidence at protein level: Swiss-Prot protein existence level 1. Binding protein with a strong affinity to the bleomycin family of antibiotics. Binds to CL990; an antimitotic-antibiotic compound. From Klebsiella pneumoniae.
   1596..1717    +  polyA_signal   SV40 poly(A) signal: SV40 polyadenylation signal
   1790..1806    -  protein_bind   lac operator: The lac repressor binds to the lac operator to inhibit transcription in E. coli. This inhibition can be relieved by adding lactose or isopropyl-β-D-thiogalactopyranoside (IPTG). lac repressor encoded by lacI
   1814..1844    -  promoter       lac promoter: promoter for the E. coli lac operon
   1859..1880    -  protein_bind   CAP binding site: CAP binding activates transcription in the presence of cAMP. E. coli catabolite activator protein
   1893..1985    -  CDS            lacI (fragment): lac repressor; lacI; The lac repressor binds to the lac operator to inhibit transcription in E. coli. This inhibition can be relieved by adding lactose or isopropyl-β-D-thiogalactopyranoside (IPTG).
   2168..2756    -  rep_origin     ori: high-copy-number ColE1/pMB1/pBR322/pUC origin of replication
   2927..3787    -  CDS            AmpR: β-lactamase; bla; confers resistance to ampicillin, carbenicillin, and related antibiotics
   3788..3892    -  promoter       AmpR promoter: bla
   3951..4003    -  misc_feature   bom (fragment): basis of mobility region from pBR322
   4158..4537    +  enhancer       CMV enhancer: human cytomegalovirus immediate early enhancer
   4538..4741    +  promoter       CMV promoter: human cytomegalovirus (CMV) immediate early promoter
   4737..4770    +  LTR            5' LTR (truncated) (fragment): truncated 5' long terminal repeat (LTR) from HIV-1
   4786..4804    +  promoter       T7 promoter: promoter for bacteriophage T7 RNA polymerase
   4842..5384    +  CDS            ARF1: ARF1_BOVIN - Experimental evidence at protein level: Swiss-Prot protein existence level 1. GTP-binding protein involved in protein trafficking among different compartments. Modulates vesicle budding and uncoating within the Golgi complex. Deactivation induces the redistribution of the entire Golgi complex to the endoplasmic reticulum, suggesting a crucial role in protein trafficking. In its GTP-bound form, its triggers the association with coat proteins with the Golgi membrane. The hydrolysis of ARF1-bound GTP, which is mediated by ARFGAPs proteins, is required for dissociation of coat protein
   5420..5437    -  misc_feature   MCS (fragment): pBluescript multiple cloning site
   5446..5464    -  promoter       SP6 promoter: promoter for bacteriophage SP6 RNA polymerase
   5490..5714    +  polyA_signal   bGH poly(A) signal: bovine growth hormone polyadenylation signal
   5718..5739    +  promoter       SV40 promoter (fragment): SV40 enhancer and early promoter
   5760..218     +  rep_origin     f1 ori (across the origin) (sequence partly withheld): f1 bacteriophage origin of replication; arrow indicates direction of (+) strand synthesis
>Addgene plasmid #79409 | pcDNA3/hArf1(WT)-HA | addgene full sequence | sequence record 176210 | Addgene NGS Result
TGATTA
[49 nt withheld, positions 7-55]
CCTTTGACGTTGGAGTCCACGTTCTTT
[37 nt withheld, positions 83-119]
ACCCTATCTCGGTCTATTCTTTTGATTTATAAGGGATTTTGCCGATTTCGGCCTATTGGTTAAAAAATGA
GCTGATTTAACAAAAATTTAACGCGAATTAATTCTGTGGAATGTGTGTCAGTTAGGGTGTGGAAAGTCCC
CAGGCTCCCCAGCAGGCAGAAGTATGCAAAGCATGCATCTCAATTAGTCAGCAACCAGGTGTGGAAAGTC
CCCAGGCTCCCCAGCAGGCAGAAGTATGCAAAGCATGCATCTCAATTAGTCAGCAACCATAGTCCCGCCC
CTAACTCCGCCCATCCCGCCCCTAACTCCGCCCAGTTCCGCCCATTCTCCGCCCCATGGCTGACTAATTT
TTTTTATTTATGCAGAGGCCGAGGCCGCCTCTGCCTCTGAGCTATTCCAGAAGTAGTGAGGAGGCTTTTT
TGGAGGCCTAGGCTTTTGCAAAAAGCTCCCGGGAGCTTGTATATCCATTTTCGGATCTGATCAAGAGACA
GGATGAGGATCGTTTCGCATGATTGAACAAGATGGATTGCACGCAGGTTCTCCGGCCGCTTGGGTGGAGA
GGCTATTCGGCTATGACTGGGCACAACAGACAATCGGCTGCTCTGATGCCGCCGTGTTCCGGCTGTCAGC
GCAGGGGCGCCCGGTTCTTTTTGTCAAGACCGACCTGTCCGGTGCCCTGAATGAACTGCAGGACGAGGCA
GCGCGGCTATCGTGGCTGGCCACGACGGGCGTTCCTTGCGCAGCTGTGCTCGACGTTGTCACTGAAGCGG
GAAGGGACTGGCTGCTATTGGGCGAAGTGCCGGGGCAGGATCTCCTGTCATCTCACCTTGCTCCTGCCGA
GAAAGTATCCATCATGGCTGATGCAATGCGGCGGCTGCATACGCTTGATCCGGCTACCTGCCCATTCGAC
CACCAAGCGAAACATCGCATCGAGCGAGCACGTACTCGGATGGAAGCCGGTCTTGTCGATCAGGATGATC
TGGACGAAGAGCATCAGGGGCTCGCGCCAGCCGAACTGTTCGCCAGGCTCAAGGCGCGCATGCCCGACGG
CGAGGATCTCGTCGTGACCCATGGCGATGCCTGCTTGCCGAATATCATGGTGGAAAATGGCCGCTTTTCT
GGATTCATCGACTGTGGCCGGCTGGGTGTGGCGGACCGCTATCAGGACATAGCGTTGGCTACCCGTGATA
TTGCTGAAGAGCTTGGCGGCGAATGGGCTGACCGCTTCCTCGTGCTTTACGGTATCGCCGCTCCCGATTC
GCAGCGCATCGCCTTCTATCGCCTTCTTGACGAGTTCTTCTGAGCGGGACTCTGGGGTTCGAAATGACCG
ACCAAGCGACGCCCAACCTGCCATCACGAGATTTCGATTCCACCGCCGCCTTCTATGAAAGGTTGGGCTT
CGGAATCGTTTTCCGGGACGCCGGCTGGATGATCCTCCAGCGCGGGGATCTCATGCTGGAGTTCTTCGCC
CACCCCAACTTGTTTATTGCAGCTTATAATGGTTACAAATAAAGCAATAGCATCACAAATTTCACAAATA
AAGCATTTTTTTCACTGCATTCTAGTTGTGGTTTGTCCAAACTCATCAATGTATCTTATCATGTCTGTAT
ACCGTCGACCTCTAGCTAGAGCTTGGCGTAATCATGGTCATAGCTGTTTCCTGTGTGAAATTGTTATCCG
CTCACAATTCCACACAACATACGAGCCGGAAGCATAAAGTGTAAAGCCTGGGGTGCCTAATGAGTGAGCT
AACTCACATTAATTGCGTTGCGCTCACTGCCCGCTTTCCAGTCGGGAAACCTGTCGTGCCAGCTGCATTA
ATGAATCGGCCAACGCGCGGGGAGAGGCGGTTTGCGTATTGGGCGCTCTTCCGCTTCCTCGCTCACTGAC
TCGCTGCGCTCGGTCGTTCGGCTGCGGCGAGCGGTATCAGCTCACTCAAAGGCGGTAATACGGTTATCCA
CAGAATCAGGGGATAACGCAGGAAAGAACATGTGAGCAAAAGGCCAGCAAAAGGCCAGGAACCGTAAAAA
GGCCGCGTTGCTGGCGTTTTTCCATAGGCTCCGCCCCCCTGACGAGCATCACAAAAATCGACGCTCAAGT
CAGAGGTGGCGAAACCCGACAGGACTATAAAGATACCAGGCGTTTCCCCCTGGAAGCTCCCTCGTGCGCT
CTCCTGTTCCGACCCTGCCGCTTACCGGATACCTGTCCGCCTTTCTCCCTTCGGGAAGCGTGGCGCTTTC
TCATAGCTCACGCTGTAGGTATCTCAGTTCGGTGTAGGTCGTTCGCTCCAAGCTGGGCTGTGTGCACGAA
CCCCCCGTTCAGCCCGACCGCTGCGCCTTATCCGGTAACTATCGTCTTGAGTCCAACCCGGTAAGACACG
ACTTATCGCCACTGGCAGCAGCCACTGGTAACAGGATTAGCAGAGCGAGGTATGTAGGCGGTGCTACAGA
GTTCTTGAAGTGGTGGCCTAACTACGGCTACACTAGAAGAACAGTATTTGGTATCTGCGCTCTGCTGAAG
CCAGTTACCTTCGGAAAAAGAGTTGGTAGCTCTTGATCCGGCAAACAAACCACCGCTGGTAGCGGTGGTT
TTTTTGTTTGCAAGCAGCAGATTACGCGCAGAAAAAAAGGATCTCAAGAAGATCCTTTGATCTTTTCTAC
GGGGTCTGACGCTCAGTGGAACGAAAACTCACGTTAAGGGATTTTGGTCATGAGATTATCAAAAAGGATC
TTCACCTAGATCCTTTTAAATTAAAAATGAAGTTTTAAATCAATCTAAAGTATATATGAGTAAACTTGGT
CTGACAGTTACCAATGCTTAATCAGTGAGGCACCTATCTCAGCGATCTGTCTATTTCGTTCATCCATAGT
TGCCTGACTCCCCGTCGTGTAGATAACTACGATACGGGAGGGCTTACCATCTGGCCCCAGTGCTGCAATG
ATACCGCGAGACCCACGCTCACCGGCTCCAGATTTATCAGCAATAAACCAGCCAGCCGGAAGGGCCGAGC
GCAGAAGTGGTCCTGCAACTTTATCCGCCTCCATCCAGTCTATTAATTGTTGCCGGGAAGCTAGAGTAAG
TAGTTCGCCAGTTAATAGTTTGCGCAACGTTGTTGCCATTGCTACAGGCATCGTGGTGTCACGCTCGTCG
TTTGGTATGGCTTCATTCAGCTCCGGTTCCCAACGATCAAGGCGAGTTACATGATCCCCCATGTTGTGCA
AAAAAGCGGTTAGCTCCTTCGGTCCTCCGATCGTTGTCAGAAGTAAGTTGGCCGCAGTGTTATCACTCAT
GGTTATGGCAGCACTGCATAATTCTCTTACTGTCATGCCATCCGTAAGATGCTTTTCTGTGACTGGTGAG
TACTCAACCAAGTCATTCTGAGAATAGTGTATGCGGCGACCGAGTTGCTCTTGCCCGGCGTCAATACGGG
ATAATACCGCGCCACATAGCAGAACTTTAAAAGTGCTCATCATTGGAAAACGTTCTTCGGGGCGAAAACT
CTCAAGGATCTTACCGCTGTTGAGATCCAGTTCGATGTAACCCACTCGTGCACCCAACTGATCTTCAGCA
TCTTTTACTTTCACCAGCGTTTCTGGGTGAGCAAAAACAGGAAGGCAAAATGCCGCAAAAAAGGGAATAA
GGGCGACACGGAAATGTTGAATACTCATACTCTTCCTTTTTCAATATTATTGAAGCATTTATCAGGGTTA
TTGTCTCATGAGCGGATACATATTTGAATGTATTTAGAAAAATAAACAAATAGGGGTTCCGCGCACATTT
CCCCGAAAAGTGCCACCTGACGTCGACGGATCGGGAGATCTCCCGATCCCCTATGGTGCACTCTCAGTAC
AATCTGCTCTGATGCCGCATAGTTAAGCCAGTATCTGCTCCCTGCTTGTGTGTTGGAGGTCGCTGAGTAG
TGCGCGAGCAAAATTTAAGCTACAACAAGGCAAGGCTTGACCGACAATTGCATGAAGAATCTGCTTAGGG
TTAGGCGTTTTGCGCTGCTTCGCGATGTACGGGCCAGATATACGCGTTGACATTGATTATTGACTAGTTA
TTAATAGTAATCAATTACGGGGTCATTAGTTCATAGCCCATATATGGAGTTCCGCGTTACATAACTTACG
GTAAATGGCCCGCCTGGCTGACCGCCCAACGACCCCCGCCCATTGACGTCAATAATGACGTATGTTCCCA
TAGTAACGCCAATAGGGACTTTCCATTGACGTCAATGGGTGGAGTATTTACGGTAAACTGCCCACTTGGC
AGTACATCAAGTGTATCATATGCCAAGTACGCCCCCTATTGACGTCAATGACGGTAAATGGCCCGCCTGG
CATTATGCCCAGTACATGACCTTATGGGACTTTCCTACTTGGCAGTACATCTACGTATTAGTCATCGCTA
TTACCATGGTGATGCGGTTTTGGCAGTACATCAATGGGCGTGGATAGCGGTTTGACTCACGGGGATTTCC
AAGTCTCCACCCCATTGACGTCAATGGGAGTTTGTTTTGGCACCAAAATCAACGGGACTTTCCAAAATGT
CGTAACAACTCCGCCCCATTGACGCAAATGGGCGGTAGGCGTGTACGGTGGGAGGTCTATATAAGCAGAG
CTCTCTGGCTAACTAGAGAACCCACTGCTTACTGGCTTATCGAAATTAATACGACTCACTATAGGGAGAC
CCAAGCTTGGTACCGAGCTCGGATCCGCCACCATGGGGAACATCTTCGCCAACCTCTTCAAGGGCCTTTT
TGGCAAAAAAGAAATGCGCATCCTCATGGTGGGCCTGGATGCTGCAGGGAAGACCACGATCCTCTACAAG
CTTAAGCTGGGTGAGATCGTGACCACCATTCCCACCATAGGCTTCAACGTGGAAACCGTGGAGTACAAGA
ACATCAGCTTCACTGTGTGGGACGTGGGTGGCCAGGACAAGATCCGGCCCCTGTGGCGCCACTACTTCCA
GAACACACAAGGCCTGATCTTCGTGGTGGACAGCAATGACAGAGAGCGTGTGAACGAGGCCCGTGAGGAG
CTCATGAGGATGCTGGCCGAGGACGAGCTCCGGGATGCTGTCCTCCTGGTGTTCGCCAACAAGCAGGACC
TCCCCAACGCCATGAATGCGGCCGAGATCACAGACAAGCTGGGGCTGCACTCACTACGCCACAGGAACTG
GTACATTCAGGCCACCTGCGCCACCAGCGGCGACGGGCTCTATGAAGGACTGGACTGGCTGTCCAATCAG
CTCCGGAACCAGAAGCTCGAGTATCCATACGATGTACCAGACTACGCAGAGATCCACTAGTTCTAGAGGG
CCCTATTCTATAGTGTCACCTAAATGCTAGAGCTCGCTGATCAGCCTCGACTGTGCCTTCTAGTTGCCAG
CCATCTGTTGTTTGCCCCTCCCCCGTGCCTTCCTTGACCCTGGAAGGTGCCACTCCCACTGTCCTTTCCT
AATAAAATGAGGAAATTGCATCGCATTGTCTGAGTAGGTGTCATTCTATTCTGGGGGGTGGGGTGGGGCA
GGACAGCAAGGGGGAGGATTGGGAAGACAATAGCAGGCATGCTGGGGATGCGGTGGGCTCTATGGCTTCT
GAGGCGGAAAGAACCAGCTGGGGCTCTAGGGGGTATCCCC
[124 nt withheld, positions 5760-5883]
C
[86 nt withheld, positions 5885-5970]
